>Addgene plasmid #13373 | pMXs-Stat3-C | addgene partial sequence | sequence record 125380 | pMX-S1811 5'-GACGGCATCGCAGCTTGGATACAC-3'
GTGAAGGCTGCCGACCCCGGGGGTGGACCATCCTCTAGACTGCCGGATCTAGCTAGTTAATTAAGGATCC
CAGTGTGGTGGTACGGGAAATCACAAGTTTGTACAAAAAAGCAGGCTCCAGGATGGCTCAGTGGAACCAG
CTGCAGCAGCTGGACACACGCTACCTGGAGCAGCTGCACCAGCTGTACAGCGACAGCTTCCCCATGGAGC
TGCGGCAGTTCCTGGCACCTTGGATTGAGAGTCAAGACTGGGCATATGCAGCCAGCAAAGAGTCACATGC
CACGTTGGTGTTTCATAATCTCTTGGGTGAAATTGACCAGCAATATAGCCGATTCCTGCAAGAGTCCAAT
GTCCTCTATCAGCACAACCTTCGAAGAATCAAGCAGTTTCTGCAGAGCAGGTATCTTGAGAAGCCAATGG
AAATTGCCCGGATCGTGGCCCGATGCCTGTGGGAAGAGTCTCGCCTCCTCCAGACGGCAGCCACGGCAGC
CCAGCAAGGGGGCCAGGCCAACCACCCAACAGCCGCCGTAGTGACAGAGAAGCAGCAGATGTTGGAGCAG
CATCTTCAGGATGTCCGGAAGCGAGTGCAGGATCTAGAACAGAAAATGAAGGTGGTGGAGAACCTCCAGG
ACGACTTTGATTTCAACTACAAAACCCTCAAGAGCCAAGGAGACATGCAGGATCTGAATGGAAACAACCA
GTCTGTGACCAGACAGAAGATGCAGCAGCTGGAACAGATGCTCACAGCCCTGGACCAGATGCGGAGAAGC
ATTGTGAGTGAGCTGGCGGGGCTCTTGTCAGCAATGGAGTACGTGCAGAAGACACTGACTGATGAAGAGC
TGGCTGACTGGAAGAGGCGGCAGCAGATCGCGTGCATCGGAGGCCCTCCCAACATCTGCCTGGACCGTCT
GGAAAACTGGATAACTTCATTAGCAGAATCTCAACTTCAGACCCGCCAACAAATTAAGAAACTGGAGGAG
CTGCAGCAGAAAGTGTCCTACAAGGGCGACCCTATCGTGCAGCACCGGCCCATGCTGGAGGAGAGGATCG
TGGAGCTGTTCAGAAACTTAATGAAGAGTGCCTTCGTGGTGGAGCGGCAGCCCTGCATGCCCATGCACCC
GGACCGGCCCTTAGTCATCAAGACTGGTGTCCAGTTTACCACGAAAGTCAGGTTGCTGGTCAAATTTCCT
GAGTTGAATTATCA
