>Addgene plasmid #13373 | pMXs-Stat3-C | addgene partial sequence | sequence record 126399 | mStat3-Fwd 5'-TCACTTGGGTGGAAAAGGAC-3'
CAGTCTGTAGAGCCATACACCAAGCAGCAGCTGAACAACATGTCATTTGCTGAAATCATCATGGGCTATA
AGATCATGGATTGTACCTGCATCCTGGTGTCTCCACTTGTCTACCTCTACCCCGACATTCCCAAGGAGGA
GGCATTTGGAAAGTACTGTAGGCCCGAGAGCCAGGAGCACCCCGAAGCCGACCCAGGTAGTGCTGCCCCG
TACCTGAAGACCAAGTTCATCTGTGTGACACCAACGACCTGCAGCAATACCATTGACCTGCCGATGTCCC
CCCGCACTTTAGATTCATTGATGCAGTTTGGAAATAACGGTGAAGGTGCTGAGCCCTCAGCAGGAGGGCA
GTTTGAGTCGCTCACGTTTGACATGGATCTGACCTCGGAGTGTGCTACCTCCCCCATGTGACCCAGCTTT
CTTGTACAAAGTGGTGATATTCCAGCTGAGCGCCGGTCGCTACCATTACCAGTTGGTCTGGTGTCAAAAA
TAATAATAACCGGGCAGGCCATGTCTGCCCGTATTTCGCGTAAGGAAATCCATTATGTACTATTTAAACT
CGAGCGGCCGCCAGCACAGTGGTCGACGATAAAATAAAAGATTTTATTTAGTCTCCAGAAAAAGGGGGGA
ATGAAAGACCCCACCTGTAGGTTTGGCAAGCTAGCTTAAGTAACGCCATTTTGCAAGGCATGGAAAAATA
CATAACTGAGAATAGAGAAGTTCAGATCAAGGTCAGGAACAGATGGAACAGCTGAATATGGGCCAAACAG
GATATCTGTGGTAAGCAGTTCCTGCCCCGGCTCAGGGCCAAGAACAGATGGAACAGCTGAATATGGGCCA
AACAGGATATCTGTGGTAAGCAGTTCCTGCCCCGGCTCAGGGCCAAGAACAGATGGTCCCCAGATGCGGT
CCAGCCCTCAGCAGTTTCTAGAGAACCATCAGATGTTTCCAGGGTGCCCCAAGGACCTGAAATGACCCTG
TGCCTTATTTGAACTAACCAATCAGTTCGCTTCTCGCTTCTGTTCGCGCGCTTCTGCTCCC
