[The description below was written by a language model from this plasmid's Addgene catalogue record.]
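Description:
pMXs-Stat3-C is a retroviral mammalian expression plasmid built on the pMXs backbone (about 4.6 kb without insert), a vector of the Moloney murine leukemia virus-derived type widely used for gene transfer and expression cloning. In bacteria it is maintained as a high-copy plasmid under ampicillin selection. No feature table accompanies the record, so the promoter, packaging signal and origin of replication are not explicitly listed. In pMXs-family vectors generally, the insert sits between the viral long terminal repeats, is transcribed from the 5′ LTR, and is packaged through the viral packaging signal when the plasmid is introduced into a retroviral packaging cell line. The record does not mention any mammalian selection marker, reporter or epitope tag.

The payload is a roughly 2.3 kb mouse Stat3 (signal transducer and activator of transcription 3) coding sequence carrying two substitutions, alanine 661 to cysteine and asparagine 663 to cysteine. This double-cysteine variant, known as Stat3-C, is recorded as a dominant active mutant. The introduced cysteines are generally understood to promote dimerization of the protein independently of upstream activating signals, giving constitutive transcriptional activity. The insert was placed in the vector by restriction enzyme cloning.

The stated purpose is retroviral expression of dominant active mouse Stat3, allowing stable integration and expression in infected dividing mammalian cells. The plasmid is associated with work on inducing pluripotent stem cells from mouse embryonic and adult fibroblasts by defined factors, which suggests it was one of the retrovirally delivered candidate genes in that study, although the record does not describe its specific role.
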