Addgene plasmid #13373: pMXs-Stat3-C
Purpose: Retroviral expression of dominant active mouse Stat3
Depositing lab: Shinya Yamanaka. Depositing organization: Kyoto University, Center for iPS Cell Research and Application. Publication: Induction of pluripotent stem cells from mouse embryonic and adult fibroblast cultures by defined factors. Takahashi K, Yamanaka S. Cell. 2006 Aug 25. 126(4):663-76. 10.1016/j.cell.2006.07.024 PubMed 16904174.
Backbone
  Vector backbone: pMXs
  Backbone size w/o insert (bp): 4600
  Vector type: Mammalian Expression, Retroviral
Growth in bacteria
  Bacterial resistance: Ampicillin, 100 μg/mL
  Growth temperature: 37°C
  Growth strain: DH5alpha
  Copy number: High Copy
Gene/Insert
  Gene/Insert name: signal transducer and activator of transcription 3 (dominant active mutant) (alt names: Stat3-C; Stat3)
  Species: M. musculus (mouse)
  Insert size (bp): 2313
  Mutation: Changed Alanine 661 to cysteine and asparagine 663 to cysteine, dominant active mutation.
  Entrez Gene: Stat3 (a.k.a. 1110034C02Rik, Aprf)
  Cloning method: Restriction Enzyme
  Sequencing primers: 5′ pMX-S1811
Resource information
  A portion of this plasmid was derived from a plasmid made by: pMXs is from Dr. Toshio Kitamura of the University of Tokyo, the Institute of Medical Science. If you use this plasmid in a paper, please cite: Retrovirus-mediated gene transfer and expression cloning: powerful tools in functional genomics. Exp Hematol. 2003 Nov;31(11):1007-14. Kitamura T, Koshino Y, Shibata F, Oki T, Nakajima H, Nosaka T, Kumagai H.
Terms and licenses: Academic/Nonprofit Terms; Industry Terms: Not Available to Industry
Depositor comments: The sequence of primer pMX-S1811 is GAC GGC ATC GCA GCT TGG ATA CAC.
How to cite: pMXs-Stat3-C was a gift from Shinya Yamanaka (Addgene plasmid # 13373 ; http://n2t.net/addgene:13373 ; RRID:Addgene_13373)
